Addgene plasmid #9000: 1479 pcDNA3 flag HA 14-3-3 gamma
Depositing lab: William Sellers. Depositing organization: Dana-Farber Cancer Institute.
Backbone
  Vector backbone: pcDNA3
  Backbone manufacturer: Invitrogen
  Backbone size w/o insert (bp): 5446
  Vector type: Mammalian Expression
  Selectable markers: Neomycin (select with G418)
Growth in bacteria
  Bacterial resistance: Ampicillin, 100 μg/mL
  Growth temperature: 37°C
  Growth strain: DH5alpha
  Copy number: High Copy
Gene/Insert
  Gene/Insert name: 14-3-3 gamma (alt name: 14-3-3)
  Species: R. norvegicus (rat)
  Insert size (bp): 750
  Entrez Gene: Ywhag (a.k.a. 14-3-3G)
  Tag / fusion protein: flag (N terminal on backbone); HA (N terminal on backbone)
  Cloning method: Restriction Enzyme; 5′ cloning site BamHI (not destroyed); 3′ cloning site XbaI (not destroyed)
  Sequencing primers: 5′ T7
Terms and licenses: Academic/Nonprofit Terms; Industry Terms: Not Available to Industry
Depositor comments: Created by Francisca Vazquez.
How to cite: 1479 pcDNA3 flag HA 14-3-3 gamma was a gift from William Sellers (Addgene plasmid # 9000 ; http://n2t.net/addgene:9000 ; RRID:Addgene_9000)
