[The description below was written by a language model from this plasmid's Addgene catalogue record.]
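Description:
1479 pcDNA3 flag HA 14-3-3 gamma is a mammalian expression plasmid built on the Invitrogen pcDNA3 backbone (about 5.4 kb without insert). It carries the rat 14-3-3 gamma coding sequence (Ywhag), an insert of roughly 750 bp. The insert was placed between BamHI and XbaI sites, both of which remain intact, so the open reading frame can be excised or swapped. FLAG and HA epitope tags are supplied by the modified backbone and sit at the N-terminus of the protein, giving a doubly tagged 14-3-3 gamma. The record does not list the promoter or provide a feature table. Standard pcDNA3 drives its insert from the CMV immediate-early promoter with a downstream polyadenylation signal, and it has a T7 promoter upstream of the cloning site, which fits the T7 primer recorded for 5′ sequencing.

In bacteria the plasmid is maintained at high copy number under ampicillin selection. In mammalian cells the neomycin resistance marker allows G418 selection of stable transfectants, and the plasmid can also be used for transient transfection.

The record does not state a specific purpose. The design suits expression of epitope-tagged 14-3-3 gamma in cultured mammalian cells. The FLAG and HA tags allow detection by immunoblotting or immunofluorescence, and they allow single or sequential affinity purification. 14-3-3 proteins are adaptors that bind phosphoserine/phosphothreonine motifs, so such a construct is commonly used in co-immunoprecipitation experiments to identify or confirm binding partners and to study how 14-3-3 binding affects signalling proteins.
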