>Addgene plasmid #9000 | 1479 pcDNA3 flag HA 14-3-3 gamma | addgene partial sequence | sequence record 17589 | 9000 with T7
AGCTCGATGGAGGATACCCCTACGACGTGCCCGACTACGCCAGCGGATCCCCGGAATTCATGGTGGACCG
CGAGCAACTAGTGCAGAAAGCCCGGCTGGCCGAGCAGGCGGAGCGCTACGACGATATGGCCGCGGCCATG
AAGAACGTGACAGAGCTGAATGAACCACTGTCCAACGAGGAACGGAACCTCCTGTCGGTGGCCTACAAGA
ACGTGGTTGGGGCTCGCCGCTCCTCCTGGAGGGTCATCAGCAGCATCGAGCAGAAGACGTCTGCGGATGG
CAACGAGAAGAAGATAGAGATGGTCCGAGCCTACCGGGAAAAGATTGAGAAGGAGCTGGAGGCCGTGTGC
CAGGACGTGCTGAGCCTGCTGGACAACTACCTGATCAAGAACTGCAGCGAGACCCAGTACGAGAGCAAGG
TGTTCTACCTGAAGATGAAAGGGGACTATTACCGCTACCTGGCTGAAGTGGCCACTGGGGAGAAAAGGGC
GACCGTGGTGGAGTCGTCCGAGAAGGCCTACAGCGAAGCCCACGAGATCAGCAAGGAGCACATGCAGCCC
ACCCACCCCATCCGGCTGGGCCTGGCGCTCAACTACTCCGTTTTCTACTACGAGATCCAGAACGCCCCAG
AGCAAGCCTGCCACCTGGCCAAGACCGCCTTCGATGACGCCATCGCCGAGCTCGACACTCTGAACGAGGA
CTCCTACAAGGACTCCACTCTGATCATGCAGCTGCTCCGAGACAACCTAACGCTCTGGACGAGCGACCAG
CAAGACGACGACGGCGGCGAAGGCAACAACTAACTCGAGCATGCATCTAGAGGGCCCTATTCTATAGTGT
