>Addgene plasmid #9000 | 1479 pcDNA3 flag HA 14-3-3 gamma | addgene partial sequence | sequence record 43214 | CMV-F 5'-CGCAAATGGGCGGTAGGCGTG-3'
GCAGAGCTCTCTGGCTAACTAGAGAACCCACTGCTTACTGGCTTATCGAAATTAATACGACTCACTATAG
GGAGACCCAAGCTTACCATGGACTACAAGGACGACGATGACAAGCTCGATGGAGGATACCCCTACGACGT
GCCCGACTACGCCAGCGGATCCCCGGAATTCATGGTGGACCGCGAGCAACTAGTGCAGAAAGCCCGGCTG
GCCGAGCAGGCGGAGCGCTACGACGATATGGCCGCGGCCATGAAGAACGTGACAGAGCTGAATGAACCAC
TGTCCAACGAGGAACGGAACCTCCTGTCGGTGGCCTACAAGAACGTGGTTGGGGCTCGCCGCTCCTCCTG
GAGGGTCATCAGCAGCATCGAGCAGAAGACGTCTGCGGATGGCAACGAGAAGAAGATAGAGATGGTCCGA
GCCTACCGGGAAAAGATTGAGAAGGAGCTGGAGGCCGTGTGCCAGGACGTGCTGAGCCTGCTGGACAACT
ACCTGATCAAGAACTGCAGCGAGACCCAGTACGAGAGCAAGGTGTTCTACCTGAAGATGAAAGGGGACTA
TTACCGCTACCTGGCTGAAGTGGCCACTGGGGAGAAAAGGGCGACCGTGGTGGAGTCGTCCGAGAAGGCC
TACAGCGAAGCCCACGAGATCAGCAAGGAGCACATGCAGCCCACCCACCCCATCCGGCTGGGCCTGGCGC
TCAACTACTCCGTTTTCTACTACGAGATCCAGAACGCCCCAGAGCAAGCCTGCCACCTGGCCAAGACCGC
CTTCGATGACGCCATCGCCGAGCTCGACACTCTGAACGAGGACTCCTACAAGGACTCCACTCTGATCATG
CAGCTGCTCCGAGACAACCTAAC
